>Addgene plasmid #182476 | Linked VLP NES (G) | addgene full sequence | sequence record 360123 | Addgene Partial NGS Result
ATAGTCCTACTAGTGCGGCCGCTTAATTACCAGGGAATACAGTTTTAGTTTTACCGAATCTATCTACATA
TCTTGTCATGTCAGGGTCACCTGGAACTGGTTCAGTACCATCGTAAACTCTAACTTCTTCAACTTGTGTG
TTTTCACCTTCCATTGGTTGACCTTGAACTTGTGGTAACATATTATTAAACAAAGAAGAAATCAAAGAAG
CCATTGGGTATGGATTTTTAACCCATCTTTTTCTTAAAGTAATCTTGAAGTATCTTGGCAAACCTCTCCA
ATGATGAACATCGTAGTTTCTTGTAACTCTCCAACCCATAATATCAACGCAAGATAAGTACAAACCTTCA
CCTTTACATAATGGACCAACACCATTTTCATCTAACAAAACAGTTGTCAAAGTGTTAGTGAATTGCAAAA
CTGGTGGAGTTGTAGTACCACCAGTGTAATTACCGAAGTATCTTGTGTTTTCATTTTTAGCTGGATCTGG
ATGCCAAATTTCAACTGGGTACATGCCATCCTTATCCAATTTAGCCTTTGAAATTGGGTTCAAAACTTGA
TCCTTATTAACCATATCTTTCTTAGTGATTGTTTTAATAGTAACAACACCTTCTTCCTTGTACTTAGTTC
TTGCATCTGTAACTAAACCTTGCAAATCCAATGGTTCACCACCAACAGCAAAAACATGATATTGTGAACC
TTCAACTGGAGTAGAAATACCCTTTGTGTTAACAGTATCTGTTGGCTTATTAAAACCATGAACATCCAAC
AAAGAACCAGAACCAACAACTTCTGTTTTAACTGAAACTGCTTCCCACATTTGCAAAGTATCACAAGTCA
AATCTTCGTTCAACATTGGTAATTGCAATTTTGCCATAGACCAAGTTGGTAATGTATTATTACCTGGTGA
ATCTTCAGTATCAGATGTAGCCAAATTAATACCTCTTGACCAACCGTAATATTGACCACCTTCAGTTAAA
GATTCTGGTGTTGGTGGTTGACCCATTCTTGGGTTCAAAAATGCTTCGATTTCAGTAACAGAATCTGGAC
CTGTAACCAAATCCAAAACTTCCATACCACCTTTAATCAATAACTTAGGAACTGGAGCTGGTCTAGGGCA
AGCCTTTGTGCATTTGGTTTCGCATTTACTTACACCTGAAGCCATTTTGCTAGCTATAGTTTTTTCTCCT
TGACGTTAAAGTATAGAGGTATATTAACAATTTTTTGTTGATACTTTTATGACATTTGAATAAGAAGTAA
TACAAACCGAAAATGTTGAAAGTATTAGTTAAAGTGGTTATGCAGCTTTTGCATTTATATATCTGTTAAT
AGATCAAAAATCATCGCTTCGCTGATTAATTACCCCAGAAATAAGGCTAAAAAACTAATCGCATTATTAT
CCTATGGTTGTTAATTTGATTCGTTGATTTGAAGGTTTGTGGGGCCAGGTTACTGCCAATTTTTCCTCTT
CATAACCATAAAAGCTAGTATTGTAGAATCTTTATTGTTCGGAGCAGTGCGGCGCGAGGCACATCTGCGT
TTCAGGAACGCGACCGGTGAAGACCAGGACGCACGGAGGAGAGTCTTCCGTCGGAGGGCTGTCGCCCGCT
CGGCGGCTTCTAATCCGTACTTCAATATAGCAATGAGCAGTTAAGCGTATTACTGAAAGTTCCAAAGAGA
AGGTTTTTTTAGGCTAAGATAATGGGGCTCTTTACATTTCCACAACATATAAGTAAGATTAGATATGGAT
ATGTATATGGTGGTATTGCCATGTAATATGATTATTAAACTTCTTTGCGTCCATCCAAAAAAAAAAGTAA
GAATTTTTGAAAATTCAATATAAATCGATAAAATGGGTAATGGTGGTCCAACTCCAGCTGCTCATATTCA
AGATGAATCTGGTGAAGTTATTAAATTTTATCAAGCTCAAGTTGTTTCTCATCAAAGAGTTACTCCAGAT
TGGATGTTGCCATTGATTTTGGGTTTGTATGGTGACATCACTCCAGGTGGTGGTGGTTCTGGTGGCGGTG
GCTCCGGTGGCGGCGGTTCTGGATCCATGGCTTCAGAAAAAGAAATTAGGAGAGAGAGATTCTTGAACGT
TTTCCCTAAATTAGTAGAGGAATTGAACGCATCGCTTTTGGCTTACGGTATGCCTAAGGAAGCATGTGAC
TGGTATGCCCACTCATTGAACTACAACACTCCAGGCGGTAAGCTAAATAGAGGTTTGTCCGTTGTGGACA
CGTATGCTATTCTCTCCAACAAGACCGTTGAACAATTGGGGCAAGAAGAATACGAAAAGGTTGCCATTCT
AGGTTGGTGCATTGAGTTGTTGCAGGCTTACTGTTTGGTCGCCGATGATATGATGGACAAGTCCATTACC
AGAAGAGGCCAACCATGTTGGTACAAGGTTCCTGAAGTTGGGGAAATTGCCATCAATGACGCATTCATGT
TAGAGGCTGCTATCTACAAGCTTTTGAAATCTCACTTCAGAAACGAAAAATACTACATAGATATCACCGA
ATTGTTCCATGAGGTCACCTTCCAAACCGAATTGGGCCAATTGATGGACTTAATCACTGCACCTGAAGAC
AAAGTCGACTTGAGTAAGTTCTCCCTAAAGAAGCACTCCTTCATAGTTACTTTCAAGACTGCTTACTATT
CTTTCTACTTGCCTGTCGCATTGGCCATGTACGTTGCCGGTATCACGGATGAAAAGGATTTGAAACAAGC
CAGAGATGTCTTGATTCCATTGGGTGAATACTTCCAAATTCAAGATGACTACTTAGACTGCTTCGGTACC
CCAGAACAGATCGGTAAGATCGGTACAGATATCCAAGATAACAAATGTTCTTGGGTAATCAACAAGGCAT
TAGAACTTGCTTCCGCAGAACAAAGAAAGACTTTAGACGAAAATTACGGTAAGAAGGACTCAGTCGCAGA
AGCCAAATGCAAAAAGATTTTCAATGACTTGAAAATTGAACAGCTATACCACGAATATGAAGAGTCTATT
GCCAAGGATTTGAAGGCTAAAATTTCTCAGGTCGATGAGTCTCGTGGCTTCAAAGCTGATGTCTTAACTG
CGTTTTTGAACAAAGTTTACAAGAGAAGCAAAAGATCTGCTGGTGGAGGAGGTACTGGTGGTGCTGAGCT
CATGGCTACCGCAGCAGGTCCTATCGCAACTAACAACTCCCCACAAAACTCCAACGCTTACAGAACTCCA
ATCGCTCCTTCCGTACCAATTACTCATAAATGGTCTATAGCTGAAGATTTGACATGTATTTCCAATCCTA
GTAAGCACAATAACCCTCAAACTGGTTACAGATCATTTTCTGACGAATTATACGTTAAGTACGAAGAAAA
GTTGGAAGATGTTAGAAAAGCATTAAGAGAAGTTGAAGAAAACCCTTTGGAAGGTTTAGTTATGATAGAC
GCTTTGCAAAGATTGGGTATCGATTACCATTTCAGAGGTGAAATTGGTGCATTCTTGCAAAAGCAACAAA
TCATATCTTCAACTCCAGATGGTTACCCTGAACATGGTTTGTACGAAGTTTCAACATTGTTTAGATTCTT
AAGACAAGAAGGTCACAATGTTACCGCTGACGTCTTTAATAACTTCAAGGATAAGGAAGGTAGATTCAGA
TCAGAATTGTCAACAGATATTAGAGGTTTGATGTCCTTATACGAAGCAAGTCAATTGAGAATAGAAGGTG
AAGACATCTTAGATCAAGCTGCTGATTTCTCCAGTCAATTGTTAGGTAGATGGACAAAAGATCCTAATCA
TCACGAAGCCAGATTGGTTTCTAACACTTTAACACATCCATACCACAAGTCATTGGCTACCTTTATGGGT
CAAAAATTGTCCTACATGAACTGCAAGGGTCCAAACTGGGACGGTGTCGATAATTTGCAAGAATTAGCTA
AGATGGATTTGACTATCGTACAAAGTATCCATCAAAAGGAAGTATTCCAAGTTTCTCAATGGTGGAAGGA
TACAGGTTTAGCCAATGAATTGAAATTGGCTAGAAACCAACCATTGAAGTGGTATATGTGGCCTATGGCC
GCTTTAACCGATCCAAGATTCAGTGAAGAAAGAGTTGAATTAACTAAGCCTATTTCTTTTATATACATCA
TAGATGACATCTTCGACGTCTATGGTACCATTGAAGAATTGACCTTGTTTACTGATGCAGTTAATAGATG
GGAATTGTCTGCCGTCGAACAATTACCAGACTACATGAAAGTATGTTTCAAGGCTTTGTACGATGTTACC
AACGAAATCGCATACAAAATCTATAAAAAGCATGGTCAAAACCCTATTGATTCCTTGCAAAAGACTTGGG
CTAGTTTGTGCAATGCATTTTTAGTTGAAGCAAAGTGGTTCGCCTCTGGTCACTTGCCAAATGCAGAAGA
ATACTTAAAGAACGGTATCATCTCTTCAGGTGTTCATGTTGTCTTGGCCCACATGTTTTTCTTGTTAGGT
GACGGTATTACACAAGAATCAGTTGATTTGGTAGATGACTATCCAGGTATTTCCACAAGTATCGCAACCA
TTTTGAGATTATCTGATGACTTGGGTTCAGCCAAAGATGAAGACCAAGATGGTTATGATGGTTCTTACAT
CGAATGTTACATGAAGGAACATAAGGGTTCCAGTGTCGATTCAGCCAGAGAAGAAGTAATAAGAATGATC
TCCGAAGCATGGAAATGTTTGAATAAGGAATGCTTATCACCAAACCCTTTTTCTGAATCATTCAGAATAG
GTTCCTTGAATATGGCTAGAATGATCCCTATGATGTACTCTTACGATGACAACCATAACTTGCCAATTTT
AGAAGAACACATGAAGGCAATGATCTATAACACATCTTTATAACTCGAGATAGATTAATTTAAACAGCAT
ATATAAAGAAACCTGTGCGTTTTTTGTATTTTCAAATACATTTAGTTTTGGCGCCACTTCTATAAAAGGT
CTCATGATATTGTTACTCTAGAGATCCCAATACAACAGATCACGTGATCTTTTTGTAAGATGAAGTTGAA
GTAGTGTTGCACCGTGCCAATGCAGGTGGCTATTAGATTAAATATGTGATTTGTTCTATTAAGTTTCCTG
TATAATTAATGGGGAGCGCTGATTCTCTTTTGGTACGCTTCCCATCCAGCATTTCTGTATCTTTCACCTT
CAACCTTAGGATCTCTACCCTTGGCGAAAAGTCCTCTGCCAACAATGATGATATCTGATCCACCACTTAC
AACTTCGTCGACGGTTCTGTACTGCTGACCCAATGCATCGCCTTTGTCGTCTAAACCTACACCTGGGGTC
ATGATTAGCCAATCAAACCCTTCTTCTCTTCCTCCCATATCGTTCTGAGCAATGAACCCAATAACGAAAT
CTTTATCACTCTTTGCAATATCAACGGTACCCTTAGTATATTCACCGTGTGCTAGAGAACCCTTGGAAGA
CAATTCAGCAAGCATCAATAATCCCCTTGGTTCTTTGGTGACCTCTTGCGCACCTTGTTTCAAGCCAGCA
ACAATACCAGCACCAGTAACCCCGTGGGCGTTGGTGATATCAGACCATTCTGCGATACGGTAAACGCCCG
ATGTATATTGTAATTTGACTGTGTTACCGATATCGGCGAATTTTCTGTCCTCAAATATCAAGAACTTGTA
TTTCTCTGCCAATGCTTTCAATGGAACGACAGTACCCTCATAACTGAAATCATCCAAGATATCAACGTGT
GTTTTCAAAAGGCAAATGTATGGACCCAACGTTTCAACAAGTTTCAATAGCTCATCAGTCGAACGAACGT
CAAGAGAAGCACACAAATTGGTCTTCTTTTCATCCATTAAACGTAAAAGTTTCGATGCAACCGGACTTGC
ATGAGTCTCAGCTCTACTGGTATATGATTTTGTGGACATGTTTTATCTTCGTTTCCTGCAGGTTTTTGTT
CTGTGCAGTTGGGTTAAGAATACTGGGCAATTTCATGTTTCTTCAACACTACATATGCGTATATATACCA
ATCTAAGTCTGTGCTCCTTCCTTCGTTCTTCCTTCTGTTCGGAGATTACCGAATCAAAAAAATTTAAATG
AATTCACTGGCCGTCGTTTTACAACGTCGTGACTGGGAAAACCCTGGCGTTACCCAACTTAATCGCCTTG
CAGCACATCCCCCTTTCGCCAGCTGGCGTAATAGCGAAGAGGCCCGCACCGATCGCCCTTCCCAACAGTT
GCGCAGCCTGAATGGCGAATGGCGCCTGATGCGGTATTTTCTCCTTACGCATCTGTGCGGTATTTCACAC
CGCATATGGTGCACTCTCAGTACAATCTGCTCTGATGCCGCATAGTTAAGCCAGCCCCGACACCCGCCAA
CACCCGCTGACGCGCCCTGACGGGCTTGTCTGCTCCCGGCATCCGCTTACAGACAAGCTGTGACCGTCTC
CGGGAGCTGCATGTGTCAGAGGTTTTCACCGTCATCACCGAAACGCGCGAGACGAAAGGGCCTCGTGATA
CGCCTATTTTTATAGGTTAATGTCATGATAATAATGGTTTCTTAGACGTCAGGTGGCACTTTTCGGGGAA
ATGTGCGCGGAACCCCTATTTGTTTATTTTTCTAAATACATTCAAATATGTATCCGCTCATGAGACAATA
ACCCTGATAAATGCTTCAATAATATTGAAAAAGGAAGAGTATGAGTATTCAACATTTCCGTGTCGCCCTT
ATTCCCTTTTTTGCGGCATTTTGCCTTCCTGTTTTTGCTCACCCAGAAACGCTGGTGAAAGTAAAAGATG
CTGAAGATCAGTTGGGTGCACGAGTGGGTTACATCGAACTGGATCTCAACAGCGGTAAGATCCTTGAGAG
TTTTCGCCCCGAAGAACGTTTTCCAATGATGAGCACTTTTAAAGTTCTGCTATGTGGCGCGGTATTATCC
CGTATTGACGCCGGGCAAGAGCAACTCGGTCGCCGCATACACTATTCTCAGAATGACTTGGTTGAGTACT
CACCAGTCACAGAAAAGCATCTTACGGATGGCATGACAGTAAGAGAATTATGCAGTGCTGCCATAACCAT
GAGTGATAACACTGCGGCCAACTTACTTCTGACAACGATCGGAGGACCGAAGGAGCTAACCGCTTTTTTG
CACAACATGGGGGATCATGTAACTCGCCTTGATCGTTGGGAACCGGAGCTGAATGAAGCCATACCAAACG
ACGAGCGTGACACCACGATGCCTGTAGCAATGGCAACAACGTTGCGCAAACTATTAACTGGCGAACTACT
TACTCTAGCTTCCCGGCAACAATTAATAGACTGGATGGAGGCGGATAAAGTTGCAGGACCACTTCTGCGC
TCGGCCCTTCCGGCTGGCTGGTTTATTGCTGATAAATCTGGAGCCGGTGAGCGTGGGTCTCGCGGTATCA
TTGCAGCACTGGGGCCAGATGGTAAGCCCTCCCGTATCGTAGTTATCTACACGACGGGGAGTCAGGCAAC
TATGGATGAACGAAATAGACAGATCGCTGAGATAGGTGCCTCACTGATTAAGCATTGGTAACTGTCAGAC
CAAGTTTACTCATATATACTTTAGATTGATTTAAAACTTCATTTTTAATTTAAAAGGATCTAGGTGAAGA
TCCTTTTTGATAATCTCATGACCAAAATCCCTTAACGTGAGTTTTCGTTCCACTGAGCGTCAGACCCCGT
AGAAAAGATCAAAGGATCTTCTTGAGATCCTTTTTTTCTGCGCGTAATCTGCTGCTTGCAAACAAAAAAA
CCACCGCTACCAGCGGTGGTTTGTTTGCCGGATCAAGAGCTACCAACTCTTTTTCCGAAGGTAACTGGCT
TCAGCAGAGCGCAGATACCAAATACTGTTCTTCTAGTGTAGCCGTAGTTAGGCCACCACTTCAAGAACTC
TGTAGCACCGCCTACATACCTCGCTCTGCTAATCCTGTTACCAGTGGCTGCTGCCAGTGGCGATAAGTCG
TGTCTTACCGGGTTGGACTCAAGACGATAGTTACCGGATAAGGCGCAGCGGTCGGGCTGAACGGGGGGTT
CGTGCACACAGCCCAGCTTGGAGCGAACGACCTACACCGAACTGAGATACCTACAGCGTGAGCTATGAGA
AAGCGCCACGCTTCCCGAAGGGAGAAAGGCGGACAGGTATCCGGTAAGCGGCAGGGTCGGAACAGGAGAG
CGCACGAGGGAGCTTCCAGGGGGAAACGCCTGGTATCTTTATAGTCCTGTCGGGTTTCGCCACCTCTGAC
TTGAGCGTCGATTTTTGTGATGCTCGTCAGGGGGGCGGAGCCTATGGAAAAACGCCAGCAACGCGGCCTT
TTTACGGTTCCTGGCCTTTTGCTGGCCTTTTGCTCACATGTTCTTTCCTGCGTTATCCCCTGATTCTGTG
GATAACCGTATTACCGCCTTTGAGTGAGCTGATACCGCTCGCCGCAGCCGAACGACCGAGCGCAGCGAGT
CAGTGAGCGAGGAAGCGGAAGAGCGCCCAATACGCAAACCGCCTCTCCCCGCGCGTTGGCCGATTCATTA
ATGCAGCTGGCACGACAGGTTTCCCGACTGGAAAGCGGGCAGTGAGCGCAACGCAATTAATGTGAGTTAG
CTCACTCATTAGGCACCCCAGGCTTTACACTTTATGCTTCCGGCTCGTATGTTGTGTGGAATTGTGAGCG
GATAACAATTTCACACAGGAAACAGCTATGACCATGATTACGCCAAGCTTGCATGCATTTAAATCATTAC
GACCGAGATTCCCGGGTAATAACTGATATAATTAAATTGAAGCTCTAATTTGTGAGTTTAGTATACATGC
ATTTACTTATAATACAGTTTTTTAGTTTTGCTGGCCGCATCTTCTCAAATATGCTTCCCAGCCTGCTTTT
CTGTAACGTTCACCCTCTACCTTAGCATCCCTTCCCTTTGCAA
Features (pLannotate 1.2.2; 18 found; start..end, strand, type, name):
     26..1177    -  CDS            VP1_POVMP: Experimental evidence at protein level: Swiss-Prot protein existence level 1. Forms an icosahedral capsid with a T=7 symmetry and a 40 nm diameter. The capsid is composed of 72 pentamers linked to each other by disulfide bonds and associated with VP2 or VP3 proteins. Interacts with terminal alpha(2,3)-linked sialic acids on the cell surface to provide virion attachment to target cell. This attachment induces virion internalization predominantly through caveolin-mediated endocytosis. Once attached, the virion is internalized by caveolin- mediated endocytosis and traffics to the endoplasmic reti
   1179..1832    -  promoter       GAL1,10 promoter: GAL1 and GAL10 genes of S. cerevisiae; divergent inducible promoter, regulated by Gal4
   1853..2005    +  CDS            VP2_POVMA (fragment): Experimental evidence at protein level: Swiss-Prot protein existence level 1. [Isoform VP3]: structural protein that resides within the core of the capsid surrounded by 72 VP1 pentamers. Following virus endocytosis and trafficking to the endoplasmic reticulum, VP2 and VP3 form oligomers and integrate into the endoplasmic reticulum membrane. Heterooligomer VP2-VP3 may create a viroporin for transporting the viral genome across the endoplasmic reticulum membrane to the cytoplasm. Nuclear entry of the viral DNA involves the selective exposure and importin recognition of VP2 or Vp3 nuclear localiz
   2057..3112    +  CDS            ERG20: FPPS_YEAST - Also known as BOT3, FDS1, FPP1. Experimental evidence at protein level: Swiss-Prot protein existence level 1. Catalyzes the sequential condensation of isopentenyl pyrophosphate with the allylic pyrophosphates, dimethylallyl pyrophosphate, and then with the resultant geranylpyrophosphate to the ultimate product farnesyl pyrophosphate. From Saccharomyces cerevisiae (strain ATCC 204508 / S288c) (Baker's yeast).
   3302..4864    +  CDS            NES1_FRAAN: Experimental evidence at protein level: Swiss-Prot protein existence level 1. Involved in monoterpene (C10) and sesquiterpene (C15) biosynthesis. Converts geranyl diphosphate (GPP) into S-linalool and farnesyl diphosphate (FPP) into (3S)-E-nerolidol. Exclusively present and highly expressed in the fruit of cultivated (octaploid) varieties. From Fragaria ananassa (Strawberry) (Fragaria chiloensis x Fragaria virginiana).
   5134..5919    -  CDS            URA3: PYRF_YEAST - Experimental evidence at protein level: Swiss-Prot protein existence level 1. From Saccharomyces cerevisiae (strain ATCC 204508 / S288c) (Baker's yeast).
   5922..6085    -  promoter       URA3 promoter (fragment): S. cerevisiae URA3
   6092..6249    +  CDS            lacZα (fragment): LacZα fragment of β-galactosidase; lacZ fragment
   6255..6354    -  misc_feature   bom (fragment): basis of mobility region from pBR322
   6456..6491    -  CDS            rop (fragment): Rop protein, which maintains plasmids at low copy number; rop
   6586..6690    +  promoter       AmpR promoter: bla
   6691..7551    +  CDS            AmpR: β-lactamase; bla; confers resistance to ampicillin, carbenicillin, and related antibiotics
   7722..8310    +  rep_origin     ori: high-copy-number ColE1/pMB1/pBR322/pUC origin of replication
   8493..8585    +  CDS            lacI (fragment): lac repressor; lacI; The lac repressor binds to the lac operator to inhibit transcription in E. coli. This inhibition can be relieved by adding lactose or isopropyl-β-D-thiogalactopyranoside (IPTG).
   8598..8619    +  protein_bind   CAP binding site: CAP binding activates transcription in the presence of cAMP. E. coli catabolite activator protein
   8634..8664    +  promoter       lac promoter: promoter for the E. coli lac operon
   8672..8688    +  protein_bind   lac operator: The lac repressor binds to the lac operator to inhibit transcription in E. coli. This inhibition can be relieved by adding lactose or isopropyl-β-D-thiogalactopyranoside (IPTG). lac repressor encoded by lacI
   8842..8       -  CDS            URA3 (fragment) (across the origin): orotidine-5'-phosphate decarboxylase, required for uracil biosynthesis; S. cerevisiae URA3; yeast auxotrophic marker, counterselectable with 5-fluoroorotic acid (5-FOA)
