[The description below was written by a language model from this plasmid's Addgene catalogue record and pLannotate feature annotations shown in this document.]
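Description:
Linked VLP NES (G) is a yeast integrating plasmid (YIp) built on the pILGFPB5A backbone for metabolic engineering in Saccharomyces cerevisiae. No yeast replication origin is annotated, consistent with chromosomal integration. It is propagated in E. coli through a high-copy ColE1/pUC-type origin with ampicillin resistance (AmpR), and yeast transformants are selected by uracil prototrophy. The catalogue entry specifies the Kluyveromyces lactis URA3 marker. The automated annotation labels this coding sequence by homology to S. cerevisiae URA3 and also finds a separate short URA3 fragment spanning the sequence origin, whose role the record does not explain. Remnants of lacZα, the lac promoter/operator, bom and rop are backbone carry-over.

The payload is organised around the divergent, Gal4-regulated GAL1,10 promoter. In one direction, GAL1 drives deltaVP1, a murine polyomavirus major capsid protein variant lacking its nuclear localisation signal, which can assemble into virus-like particles. In the other direction, GAL10 drives a tripartite fusion. This consists of a C-terminal fragment of the minor capsid protein VP2 (VP2C), which associates with VP1 pentamers and so serves as an anchor for cargo, followed by yeast farnesyl pyrophosphate synthase ERG20 carrying the F96C substitution, followed by AcNES1, the nerolidol/linalool synthase from Actinidia chinensis. The feature table matches this last segment to the strawberry homologue, which is a similarity-based label rather than the stated source.

Co-expression is intended to load the linked prenyl diphosphate synthase and terpene synthase pair into VLPs in vivo. This creates a synthetic compartment for studying how encapsulation affects metabolic flux and the product profile of a promiscuous enzyme. The sequence record is described as a partial NGS result.
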