Addgene plasmid #182476: Linked VLP NES (G)
Purpose: YIp for expressing Murine polyomavirus deltaVP1 (GAL1 promoter) and fusion protein VP2C-ERG20(F96C)-AcNES1 (GAL10 promoter). Contains uracil marker (K. lactis URA3).
Depositing lab: Claudia Vickers. Depositing organization: University of Queensland. Publication: Synthetic in vivo compartmentalisation improves metabolic flux and modulates the product profile of promiscuous enzymes. Cheah LC, Liu L, Plan MR, Peng B, Lu Z, Schenk G, Vickers CE, Sainsbury F. bioRxiv 2022.11.24.517869 10.1101/2022.11.24.517869.
Backbone
  Vector backbone: pILGFPB5A
  Vector type: Yeast Expression, Synthetic Biology ; Metabolic engineering
  Selectable markers: URA3
Growth in bacteria
  Bacterial resistance: Ampicillin, 100 μg/mL
  Growth temperature: 37°C
  Growth strain: DH5alpha
  Copy number: High Copy
Gene/Insert 1
  Gene/Insert name: VP2C-FPPS(G)-NES (alt name: VP2C-ERG20(F96C)-AcNES1, nerolidol/linalool synthase)
  Species: S. cerevisiae (budding yeast), Synthetic; Murine polyomavirus; Actinidia chinensis
  Insert size (bp): 3021
  Promoter: GAL10
  Cloning method: Gibson Cloning
  Sequencing primers: 5′ GTGGTAATGCCATGTAATATGATTATTAAAC; 3′ GCATTGGCACGGTGCAACAC
Gene/Insert 2
  Gene/Insert name: deltaVP1 (alt name: VP1, deltaNLS VP1)
  Species: Synthetic; Murine polyomavirus
  Insert size (bp): 1143
  Promoter: GAL1
  Cloning method: Gibson Cloning
  Sequencing primers: 5′ ACTTCTTATTCAAATGTCATAAAAGTATCAAC; 3′ CCAGCCTGCTTTTCTGTAAC
Terms and licenses: Academic/Nonprofit Terms; Industry Terms: Not Available to Industry
Depositor comments: Please visit https://www.biorxiv.org/content/10.1101/2022.11.24.517869v1 for bioRxiv preprint.
How to cite: Linked VLP NES (G) was a gift from Claudia Vickers (Addgene plasmid # 182476 ; http://n2t.net/addgene:182476 ; RRID:Addgene_182476)
